>Addgene plasmid #223443 | pEY50 | addgene full sequence | sequence record 441803 | Addgene NGS Result
TCACACAGGAAACAGCTATGACCATGATTACGCCAAGCTGTAAGTTTAAACATGATCTTACTAACTAACT
ATTCTCATTTAAATTTTCAGAGCTTAAAAATGGCTGAAATCACTCACAACGATGGATACGCTAACAACTT
GGAAATGAAATAAGCTTGCATGCCTGCAGTGCACCCTGCTCATACTCTCACTTTTACATAATAAGTATTA
ATAATTAATGAGTTCGGAGGGCGAAAGAGTAAGATTAAGTGCTAGATTTGATGTTTTCCAAGCTTTGGGG
AAAAACGGGGGCAGGAGCGCATCCTTTAGGCGGCTCAAGAAAAGGTGAATCTTTTCATGTCTTCTTTTCA
CTCTGAGAAACACTTTTGTGAGTGGTGTGTTTTTGACATTTCTAAAATTTCATACATTTTTACACTTTTG
CCTGTCACCACCATACTGGTCCTTACGCCCTTTGTGCAACTCGCCTTTCAAACCCACTGGACCCTTCCAA
AATGATCGGATCTTATTGGATTCTGGAAATTATTTCGATTCTTTTTTATGAATATTTCACCATTTTTGAG
AAAATTTTGAAATCTGAAAAAATTGGATCTCCGGAAAAAAATATGTGAGAAAATTTGAAACTTTAGAGTT
TCTCACGACCTATTCTGGACGGAGGAATGGATTTTAAATTTTTATGTACTTATGCAAAAATTCAGGTCTC
TTTTTGAAACTGGTACATTTTATTTTTGTTTTACTTTTTTCGATGCTCATTTATTTGTTTTCTTTCTAGT
AGTAAACTTTAAAAAGCCGATGAGAAAAGGGGGAAAATGTATTGTATGTTTTAGCAAAAAAATTAAATAT
TACCTATTTTTAATTCTCAAATTACTATTTCCGATGAAAATCTTCAGAGAGCCTCAAAATTTGGACGGAG
AAGTAAGTCCATTTTAGCGTAATTTTAAAAACTGAAAAGTTCTACATTGAAGTTTTTTAAATAACTTCTG
AAGTATTTAGAAATTAGGTGTTATCAACTGAAATTTTGCAATATTTAAATAGAACTTGTTATGGCAAAAA
TATACTCATATGAACCTATGTCAACGACCTAATAATATGAAAAACTGATTTTTCAAACTTTTACCTTGAA
AACAAATTCACAGCGTTTGCAAAAACCAAATACTACAGCATTTTAGTGATCCTCTACCAGAAATACAAAA
AGGTGGGTGGAGCTAAAACAGTGATTGGGATGGTTTCTACGATCCATCTTTCCATTTATCATTTTGTTCA
CCCACCACAGTCTGAATCATCACGTTTGCACAGATACGCGCTGGCTGTTACAGTACCTTCCAGCACCATT
TGTCCCGTGTCGTAATAATTTCAATTGTGATTCACGAATTTCCATCAAATCTTCCTACCAGGTTTTCAGT
TTTTTAAGCATCAAGCAAGCTCATTCATTATTTTCGAGAAGCACTGCTTTCATTTTCCAAAAGCAATTTG
CGACGCGCTAAGACCCAAAAGTAACGAATTTGATTGAATTCAAAGCCGTCCCGAATCATCGTTTCTCCCC
CTTTTCTTGCCCCCGTCTTCCTTTTTCGTTTTCCCCCGTGTGCTCCGCCTCCTATGAAAATTCGTTTCCT
AATTAGAAGATTAGCAGCCACGGATGCTTTTGAATGCAATTCTGCCGTGTAGCCACAGGCGGTGCATGAT
TTAGTCGTTTTCTTCATTTGGCGAATGAAAAAATACGTTGTTACCGTATGATATTCCTGCAGATCCATAT
TTTTGAGAGTACCACCCCTTGTTCCTTCAACCCCGGCTTTTGTGAAAATTCTGAATTAAATATCACTATG
CATGTCTTCTTATTTCCATTCTCTTCTAAACTTGTACATATTTTGAAGAAAATGAAAAAGAGTGAGAGAA
GAAGTAGTAAGAAAACGAAAATTAAAGTATATCAGGCATATTCACATGTATTTCGCGAGGTGTATGGATG
TGTCCATAATTTATCAGACATGGAATTATGAAACGAAGAGCCCATGGCGGCCTAATGAGATTGAATTTTG
GTTTGGCGCATTCTAAATGTTTTTGTCACCAGATTCTTCACAGTATTACCTAGCCTTCATCTTCCAAAAC
TGTCATTTTAAAAATAACAAGTTACGATCTTTGCCAATTTCAAATCGATTCAAAAAGAAAAGATGAACTA
AAAGACCAGGGGCGATTTTATTGAACAATCGTCAGAATAAAATGAATGTTTTTGTTTCAGAGGATACTGT
AGCTTTTTTTGCAGCCGATTTGTGATTTTTTCTATGAAGTTGATTGTTGAGACGCCAATATCCTAAATCT
GGATTCAACTAAAATGCATTATTTGATGTAGGACATGTTACATTACTTTGAAAATCATAATCGAAATTGC
ATATCTGTAGTCTTTTATCTATGTGCATTGTAAAAGTATTGATTCCATTTTTTAGACAAACATAAAGTAT
CAAAGCGTTACGGCTTTTGTATTTCAAGACCGCATTTTCCTCTAAAATAATATTTCATGCAATTCAATGG
ACTATGTTGAGTAAGACAAAAATTCCTCTTTTATGAATTCGCAGATACCGAAACCGTTGTAAGTTCGCTT
AGAAATTGTAATAGTCATCTGCAGGAGTTTGTTAAAAGGCTAAATATATAACGGTTAGTAAGAAACTGCT
AGAGTGTGAACGTTTTCCCTTTTGCCGAGCCGGTCGTTTTTTTCTTTGCTAAAATTGGCTAAAATTGCTT
ATCAGGTAACATGTACTTTTTACGAACATCGAAGGAATTTTAGAGTCTGCCACAAAACAACTAGTATTAA
TAATGACTTTTTGCTCGTTATGTGCCTAAACAATTTGCGAGTAATGAAACAGTTTTCTAGTTTCATCCGT
CTTGATCTATTTCCTTTAGTTCCGTCCTTCTTTTATTTGTTTGTTTTTCCATACTTGTCCCTCTGGTCCT
TACCTCATCAGCTCTCGTCTTTTCGTCGCGCTGTTTTTTTCGGTTCGTTCAAATTGTTTTAAATTTTGGC
GAATCCTTAATTTTCGCAGACAGAAGAGGCGAGAAAAGCAAAAAAATTCGAAGATGCGCACAATTGATTC
TGGAATTTGGGTGAGAGAGGTGGGGCGCCAATTATATCTCGCGTATTGCACATAGGGGGCGAGATGGGAA
ATCGCCGGGTTTGCTCTAATTAAAAACAAGACTTTCAGGAAACGGCAGTGTTACGTTTTAAAAACTAACC
AAACCAGCCCACTGGGAAGGGGTTTCTATATGCTACAGTGGATATGCTACTAGCATAGGACGAGGTAGTT
TTCCCAGTTTCAGTTTATCAAACATTGTTCCTAATGAGTGAAACTCTGATTTGTATCACCACAGTACTCT
TATGACCTTTATCCAATTCATTTGTGCATTCTTGCATCATTGGAACATTTTTTTGTTTGTTTTCATCCCT
TGATTACTTTCTAAGTATTGATAGGCGACGAAGAATGAGTAAAATAATTGCCGGAACTGAGTCAGGTTAC
TTTAACTCATTTTTCCGGCTTTTTTGTAAGCACCGCACAAAAAAGAAAAGTACCGCCAGTTATATTCACA
TTAACAATTTTATGAAAACCCAGGACCTTTGTTCTCGTTTTATTTGCTCATTAGACAACGGCACGAACTT
ATTGTCAACCAAAATCGAGCGGGGAGAGCATGTTAGTATAATGTCATGGTTTTCTGTTGGGAATAGCAAA
ATTTCAAGAAGAGTTACGTGAATTAAGATAAACCACACAAACAATTAGCTTGAATGATATTAGACGTGAC
AGCAACACGGCCAGGTAGAAATGAATCAGAGCCAGGTATGACTAGCGTTACTAGTAGTGTAATCCTTAAT
ATTAAATTTTTGGATTATCTGTGTTACACTTTAATTTATGTACTAAACAAAAAATGCCACAAGGTTTTTG
AATTTTTGGCTTACACTCACCCCAATCGCATCTGTTAGCACATCACCTTTCTGGCGCCAAAATTCAAGTT
TTTGAATGAGTATAAACTTCCACGAAGGTGCAGATCGAGAATGGGAATCAATATATTTACATTGTTTTTG
CCCGAAAACTGATTGTTTTTTATTAGAGAACCAATGAGAGAGATACAGTAAAGTCTTGTAAATTATATTG
TTTTGGAAATTGAGAATTAATGGATCCTTCAAATTGATTTTATAATCATTAAAAAAAAACACATTTTCCC
AGAATCATTTAGAAAACAAAAATCTATCTCACAAGTTCAATTTTCCAAAAAACTGAAAGTGGCGGTTCCC
ACCGCGGATTTAGACACTTAGGCCCTCTTGGAAACACTTTTCGGAAGTGTTTGGACACTGTTCGATAACG
ATTTTTATCTTCTCTCTAAAAAGTGTGTTCGGGGATTTCCTGAACTTTCTTCTTTTAAGTTTTTCTTCCA
GACAAAAATCATAGAATAATTGTGAATAATAACTTGTCGTTTGGTTCAAAAGTTGAATTTGAAAAATTTT
TACCACGATTTTCAGAACAGTTGGACAAAAAATTTCAGCTGAAATGCTTTTTGCTTAAAGAACCGTCACG
AAAACGAGCAGAAAACTCAATTTTGCAAATTAAAACATACTTTAACCTTTGTCTATCTGAAAACTAGCAC
CAGGTACATATTTCTTGTTGTACTACAAAACATTAATATTAAACTTTAATATGCTCCGTTTTTGAATTGA
AAAACTATGAGATACCTTCATTTTTGATAGTTTTTCAACATTTGTTTCATCCATAACTTTAAAACTCTTA
TGACCGTTCAGAACATGTTTCTAGAACTTATTACATTTTATGAGTAATCCCATTAAATTTTTTTCGATTT
GAAATCAACGTTACTTTAGATGGTCTGCAATGGTTCTACTTTGAACAGATTTTCAAAAAATGAAATTAGT
CATATTTTTTAATAGATATTGGAAATTTTAAAAATAAAGTGTGAAATCAGATTAATACTTTTGGCATTTT
CTGATTCCAACATTCTTTTGAAAACTGATATCTGCTCACATAGACGTTTATTGTTTCATTTTCGTTACAT
ATTTTTTTCCGAAAATTTCAGTTGCCTGATGTTTTTACAATTCTATTGTCTCAATTTGATAGGGCTAATC
CTTTTCTTCCGTCAAATTTTGATCTCCTCCATTAGCTCATTTCTATGATTGTTTTTCAATAAAATTCTAA
TAATTCTTTTAATTTACATTTCGTACCTCAACAAATTGTATTTTCGTAGGTACACCCGGGATTGGCCAAA
GGACCCAAAGGTATGTTTCGAATGATACTAACATAACATAGAACATTTTCAGGAGGACCCTTGGAGGGTA
CCGGTTTTCCCAGTCACGACGCGTGGTACCGAGCTCAGAAAAAATGACCGCTCCAAAGAAGAAACGCAAA
GTACCGAGCTCAGAAAAAATGACGGCACCTAAAAAGAAACGCAAAGTACCGGTCGCCGAGAAGACAGCCC
CAAAAAAGAAGCGTAAAGTTCCACGCGTCATGGGAGTAAGTTTAAACAGTTCGGTACTAACTAACCATAC
ATATTTAAATTTTCAGCGCGCTGTCTCCAAGGGAGAGGAGCTCATCAAGGAGAACATGCACACCAAGCTC
TACATGGAGGGAACCGTCAACAACCACCACTTCAAGTGCACCCACGAAGGGGAGGGCAAGCCCTACGAGG
GCACCCAGACCAACAGGATTAAGGTGGTGGAGGGAGGCCCCCTGCCGTTCGCATTCGACATCCTGGCCAC
CTGCTTTATGTACGGGAGCAAGACCTTCATCAACCACACCCAAGGAATCCCAGACTTCTTCAAGCAATCC
TTCGTAAGTTTAAACATGATTTTACTAACTAACTAATCTGATTTAAATTTTCAGCCTGAGGGCTTCACAT
GGGAGAGAGTCACCACATACGAAGACGGGGGCGTGCTTACCGTTACCCAGGACACCAGCCTCCAGGACGG
CTGCTTGATCTACAACGTCAAGCTCAGAGGGGTGAACTTCCCATCCAACGGCCCTGTGATGCAGAAGAAA
ACACTCGGCTGGGAGGCCAGTACCGAGACCCTGTACCCCGCTGACGGCGGCCTGGAAGGCAGATGCGACA
TGGCCCTGAAGCTCGTGGGCGGGGGCCACCTGCACTGCAACCTGAAGACCACATACAGATCCAAGAAACC
CGCTAAGAACCTCAAGATGCCAGGAGTAAGTTTAAACATATATATACTAACTAACCCTGATTATTTAAAT
TTTCAGGTCTACTTTGTGGACCGCAGACTGGAAAGAATCAAGGAGGCCGACAATGAGACCTACGTCGAGC
AGCACGAGGTGGCTGTGGCCAGATACTGCGACCTCCCTAGCAAACTGGGGCACAAACTTAATGGCATGGA
CGAGCTGTACAAGGAGGGACGTGGATCCCTCCTCACCTGCGGAGACGTCGAGGAGAACCCAGGACCAATG
ACCGCTCCAAAGAAGAAGCGCAAGGTTCCAGTCGAGAAGATGACTGCCCCAAAAAAGAAACGTAAGGTCC
CGCGGATGTCAGAGCTTATTAAGGAGAATATGCATATGAAACTGTACATGGAAGGAACCGTGGACAACCA
TCACTTTAAGTGCACTTCGGAGGGGGAAGGCAAACCGTACGAGGGCACCCAGACCATGCGAATCAAGGTG
GTCGAGGGAGGCCCACTGCCCTTCGCCTTCGACATTCTGGTAAGTTTAAACATATATATACTAACTAACC
CTGATTATTTAAATTTTCAGGCTACTAGCTTCCTGTACGGCAGCAAGACTTTTATTAATCACACCCAGGG
CATCCCGGACTTCTTCAAACAGTCGTTCCCTGAGGGCTTCACATGGGAGCGTGTGACCACATACGAAGAC
GGTGGCGTTCTCACCGCTACCCAGGACACCAGCCTCCAGGACGGTTGCCTCATATATAATGTGGTAAGTT
TAAACAGTTCGGTACTAACTAACCATACATATTTAAATTTTCAGAAGATCCGGGGAGTAAACTTCACATC
CAATGGTCCGGTTATGCAGAAGAAAACACTCGGCTGGGAGGCCTTCACCGAGACGCTGTATCCGGCTGAC
GGAGGCCTGGAAGGTCGAAACGACATGGCCCTGAAGCTCGTCGGCGGTAGCCATCTCATCGCAAACGCTA
AGACCACATATAGATCCAAGAAACCGGTAAGTTTAAACATGATTTTACTAACTAACTAATCTGATTTAAA
TTTTCAGGCTAAGAACCTTAAAATGCCGGGAGTCTACTATGTTGACTACAGACTGGAACGGATCAAGGAG
GCCAACAACGAGACCTACGTCGAGCAGCACGAGGTTGCAGTTGCCAGATACTGCGACCTCCCGAGCAAAC
TGGGTCACAAGCTTAATCCTAGGATACCGGTGGGTGAAGACCCACCAAAGCCATCTGCCAAGGGAGCCAA
GAAGGCCGCCAAGACCGTTACGAAGCCAAAGGACGGAAAGAAGAGACGTCATGCCCGTAAGGAATCATAC
TCCGTCTACATCTACCGTGTCCTCAAGCAAGTTCATCCAGACACTGGAGTTTCCTCCAAAGCCATGTCTA
TCATGAACTCTTTTGTCAACGATGTCTTCGAGCGTATTGCTGCTGAAGCATCCCGTCTTGCTCACTACAA
CAAGCGTTCCACAATCTCATCCCGCGAAATTCAGACCGCTGTCCGTCTGATCCTTCCAGGAGAGCTTGCC
AAGCACGCCGTGTCTGAGGGAACCAAGGCCGTTACCAAGTACACTTCCAGCAAGTAGGAATTCCAACTGA
GCGCCGGTCGCTACCATTACCAACTTGTCTGGTGTCAAAAATAATAGGGGCCGCTGTCATCAGAGTAAGT
TTAAACTGAGTTCTACTAACTAACGAGTAATATTTAAATTTTCAGCATCTCGCGCCCGTGCCTCTGACTT
CTAAGTCCAATTACTCTTCAACATCCCTACATGCTCTTTCTCCCTGTGCTCCCACCCCCTATTTTTGTTA
TTATCAAAAAACTTCTCTTAATTTCTTTGTTTTTTAGCTTCTTTTAAGTCACCTCTAACAATGAAATTGT
GTAGATTCAAAAATAGAATTAATTCGTAATAAAAAGTCGAAAAAAATTGTGCTCCCTCCCCCCATTAATA
ATAATTCTATCCCAAAATCTACACAATGTTCTGTGTACACTTCTTATGTTTTTTACTTCTGATAAATTTT
TTTGAAACATCATAGAAAAAACCGCACACAAAATACCTTATCATATGTTACGTTTCAGTTTATGACCGCA
ATTTTTATTTCTTCGCACGTCTGGGCCTCTCATGACGTCAAATCATGCTCATCGTGAAAAAGTTTTGGAG
TATTTTTGGAATTTTTCAATCAAGTGAAAGTTTATGAAATTAATTTTCCTGCTTTTGCTTTTTGGGGTTT
CCCCTATTGTTTGTCAAGATTTCGAGGACGGCGTTTTTCTTGCTAAAATCACAAGTATTGATGAGCACGA
TGCAAGAAAGATCGGAAGAAGGTTTGGGTTTGAGGCTCAGTGGAAGGTGAGTAGAAGTTGATAATTTGAA
AGTGGAGTAGTGTCTATGGGGTTTTTGCCTTAAATGACAGAATACATTCCCAATATACCAAACATAACTG
TTTCCTACTAGTCGGCCGTACGGGCCCTTTCGTCTCGCGCGTTTCGGTGATGACGGTGAAAACCTCTGAC
ACATGCAGCTCCCGGAGACGGTCACAGCTTGTCTGTAAGCGGATGCCGGGAGCAGACAAGCCCGTCAGGG
CGCGTCAGCGGGTGTTGGCGGGTGTCGGGGCTGGCTTAACTATGCGGCATCAGAGCAGATTGTACTGAGA
GTGCACCATATGCGGTGTGAAATACCGCACAGATGCGTAAGGAGAAAATACCGCATCAGGCGGCCTTAAG
GGCCTCGTGATACGCCTATTTTTATAGGTTAATGTCATGATAATAATGGTTTCTTAGACGTCAGGTGGCA
CTTTTCGGGGAAATGTGCGCGGAACCCCTATTTGTTTATTTTTCTAAATACATTCAAATATGTATCCGCT
CATGAGACAATAACCCTGATAAATGCTTCAATAATATTGAAAAAGGAAGAGTATGAGTATTCAACATTTC
CGTGTCGCCCTTATTCCCTTTTTTGCGGCATTTTGCCTTCCTGTTTTTGCTCACCCAGAAACGCTGGTGA
AAGTAAAAGATGCTGAAGATCAGTTGGGTGCACGAGTGGGTTACATCGAACTGGATCTCAACAGCGGTAA
GATCCTTGAGAGTTTTCGCCCCGAAGAACGTTTTCCAATGATGAGCACTTTTAAAGTTCTGCTATGTGGC
GCGGTATTATCCCGTATTGACGCCGGGCAAGAGCAACTCGGTCGCCGCATACACTATTCTCAGAATGACT
TGGTTGAGTACTCACCAGTCACAGAAAAGCATCTTACGGATGGCATGACAGTAAGAGAATTATGCAGTGC
TGCCATAACCATGAGTGATAACACTGCGGCCAACTTACTTCTGACAACGATCGGAGGACCGAAGGAGCTA
ACCGCTTTTTTGCACAACATGGGGGATCATGTAACTCGCCTTGATCGTTGGGAACCGGAGCTGAATGAAG
CCATACCAAACGACGAGCGTGACACCACGATGCCTGTAGCAATGGCAACAACGTTGCGCAAACTATTAAC
TGGCGAACTACTTACTCTAGCTTCCCGGCAACAATTAATAGACTGGATGGAGGCGGATAAAGTTGCAGGA
CCACTTCTGCGCTCGGCCCTTCCGGCTGGCTGGTTTATTGCTGATAAATCTGGAGCCGGTGAGCGTGGGT
CTCGCGGTATCATTGCAGCACTGGGGCCAGATGGTAAGCCCTCCCGTATCGTAGTTATCTACACGACGGG
GAGTCAGGCAACTATGGATGAACGAAATAGACAGATCGCTGAGATAGGTGCCTCACTGATTAAGCATTGG
TAACTGTCAGACCAAGTTTACTCATATATACTTTAGATTGATTTAAAACTTCATTTTTAATTTAAAAGGA
TCTAGGTGAAGATCCTTTTTGATAATCTCATGACCAAAATCCCTTAACGTGAGTTTTCGTTCCACTGAGC
GTCAGACCCCGTAGAAAAGATCAAAGGATCTTCTTGAGATCCTTTTTTTCTGCGCGTAATCTGCTGCTTG
CAAACAAAAAAACCACCGCTACCAGCGGTGGTTTGTTTGCCGGATCAAGAGCTACCAACTCTTTTTCCGA
AGGTAACTGGCTTCAGCAGAGCGCAGATACCAAATACTGTTCTTCTAGTGTAGCCGTAGTTAGGCCACCA
CTTCAAGAACTCTGTAGCACCGCCTACATACCTCGCTCTGCTAATCCTGTTACCAGTGGCTGCTGCCAGT
GGCGATAAGTCGTGTCTTACCGGGTTGGACTCAAGACGATAGTTACCGGATAAGGCGCAGCGGTCGGGCT
GAACGGGGGGTTCGTGCACACAGCCCAGCTTGGAGCGAACGACCTACACCGAACTGAGATACCTACAGCG
TGAGCTATGAGAAAGCGCCACGCTTCCCGAAGGGAGAAAGGCGGACAGGTATCCGGTAAGCGGCAGGGTC
GGAACAGGAGAGCGCACGAGGGAGCTTCCAGGGGGAAACGCCTGGTATCTTTATAGTCCTGTCGGGTTTC
GCCACCTCTGACTTGAGCGTCGATTTTTGTGATGCTCGTCAGGGGGGCGGAGCCTATGGAAAAACGCCAG
CAACGCGGCCTTTTTACGGTTCCTGGCCTTTTGCTGGCCTTTTGCTCACATGTTCTTTCCTGCGTTATCC
CCTGATTCTGTGGATAACCGTATTACCGCCTTTGAGTGAGCTGATACCGCTCGCCGCAGCCGAACGACCG
AGCGCAGCGAGTCAGTGAGCGAGGAAGCGGAAGAGCGCCCAATACGCAAACCGCCTCTCCCCGCGCGTTG
GCCGATTCATTAATGCAGCTGGCACGACAGGTTTCCCGACTGGAAAGCGGGCAGTGAGCGCAACGCAATT
AATGTGAGTTAGCTCACTCATTAGGCACCCCAGGCTTTACACTTTATGCTTCCGGCTCGTATGTTGTGTG
GAATTGTGAGCGGATAACAATT
Features (pLannotate 1.2.2; 16 found; start..end, strand, type, name):
    152..169     -  misc_feature   MCS (fragment): pUC18/19 multiple cloning site
   5323..5341    -  CDS            lacZα (fragment): LacZα fragment of β-galactosidase; lacZ fragment
   5496..5546    +  CDS            mEGFP (fragment): monomeric enhanced GFP, optimized with synthetic introns for expression in C. elegans
   5553..6383    +  CDS            mNeptune2.5: mNeptune2.5 is a basic (constitutively fluorescent) red fluorescent protein published in 2014, derived from Entacmaea quadricolor. It is reported to be a rapidly-maturing monomer with moderate acid sensitivity.
   6522..7367    +  CDS            mTagBFP2: mTagBFP2 is a basic (constitutively fluorescent) blue fluorescent protein published in 2011, derived from Entacmaea quadricolor. It is reported to be a very rapidly-maturing monomer with very low acid sensitivity.
   7392..7754    +  CDS            his-11: H2B1_CAEEL - Experimental evidence at protein level: Swiss-Prot protein existence level 1. Core component of nucleosome. Nucleosomes wrap and compact DNA into chromatin, limiting DNA accessibility to the cellular machineries which require DNA as a template. Histones thereby play a central role in transcription regulation, DNA repair, DNA replication and chromosomal stability. DNA accessibility is regulated via a complex set of post-translational modifications of histones, also called histone code, and nucleosome remodeling. From Caenorhabditis elegans.
   8364..8516    +  CDS            aex-5 (fragment): AEX5_CAEEL - Also known as kpc-3 From Caenorhabditis elegans.
   8644..8679    +  CDS            rop (fragment): Rop protein, which maintains plasmids at low copy number; rop
   8781..8880    +  misc_feature   bom (fragment): basis of mobility region from pBR322
   8978..9082    +  promoter       AmpR promoter: bla
   9083..9943    +  CDS            AmpR: β-lactamase; bla; confers resistance to ampicillin, carbenicillin, and related antibiotics
  10114..10702   +  rep_origin     ori: high-copy-number ColE1/pMB1/pBR322/pUC origin of replication
  10885..10977   +  CDS            lacI (fragment): lac repressor; lacI; The lac repressor binds to the lac operator to inhibit transcription in E. coli. This inhibition can be relieved by adding lactose or isopropyl-β-D-thiogalactopyranoside (IPTG).
  10990..11011   +  protein_bind   CAP binding site: CAP binding activates transcription in the presence of cAMP. E. coli catabolite activator protein
  11026..11056   +  promoter       lac promoter: promoter for the E. coli lac operon
  11060..11082   +  protein_bind   lac operator (fragment): The lac repressor binds to the lac operator to inhibit transcription in E. coli. This inhibition can be relieved by adding lactose or isopropyl-β-D-thiogalactopyranoside (IPTG). lac repressor encoded by lacI
