[The description below was written by a language model from this plasmid's Addgene catalogue record and pLannotate feature annotations shown in this document.]
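Description:
pEY50 is a C. elegans expression plasmid built by Gibson cloning on the pPD95.62 worm vector backbone. It is one of the reporter constructs associated with NeuroPAL, a multicolor atlas for identifying neurons across the whole worm nervous system. It is maintained in E. coli through a high-copy ColE1/pUC-type origin and selected with ampicillin via the β-lactamase gene and its own promoter. The remaining bacterial annotations (lac promoter, operator and CAP site, and fragments of lacI, lacZα, rop, bom and the pUC polylinker) are backbone remnants with no evident role in the reporter.

The catalogued insert is mbr-1 from C. elegans, and the stated purpose is an mbr-1 neural reporter. The roughly 5 kb unannotated stretch between the polylinker remnant and the fluorescent protein genes is therefore most plausibly the mbr-1 regulatory sequence, although the feature table does not label it as such. Downstream on the same strand lie the far-red protein mNeptune2.5, then the blue protein mTagBFP2, followed closely by the his-11 histone H2B coding sequence. Fusion to a histone ties a fluorophore to chromatin and gives the nuclear signal described in the record. The short mEGFP fragment just before mNeptune2.5 is probably a leftover of the parent vector's leader region.

The record does not explain how the two fluorophores are co-expressed, what occupies the gap between them, or how mNeptune2.5 reaches the nucleus. The 3' UTR is not annotated either, and the aex-5 fragment hit lies in that downstream region. Combining two spectrally distinct nuclear colours under one neuron-type-specific driver contributes to the colour code used to distinguish neurons. The expression pattern itself is deferred to the associated publication.
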