Addgene plasmid #223443: pEY50
Purpose: mbr-1 fluorescent neural reporter driving nuclear mNeptune2.5 and mTagBF2 expression (refer to NeuroPAL paper for expression)
Depositing lab: Oliver Hobert & Eviatar Yemini. Depositing organization: Columbia University. Publication: NeuroPAL: A Multicolor Atlas for Whole-Brain Neuronal Identification in C. elegans. Yemini E, Lin A, Nejatbakhsh A, Varol E, Sun R, Mena GE, Samuel ADT, Paninski L, Venkatachalam V, Hobert O. Cell. 2021 Jan 7;184(1):272-288.e11. doi: 10.1016/j.cell.2020.12.012. Epub 2020 Dec 29. PubMed 33378642.
Backbone
  Vector backbone: pPD95.62
  Vector type: Worm Expression
Growth in bacteria
  Bacterial resistance: Ampicillin, 100 μg/mL
  Growth temperature: 37°C
  Growth strain: DH5alpha
  Copy number: Unknown
Gene/Insert
  Gene/Insert name: mbr-1
  Species: C. elegans (nematode)
  Entrez Gene: mbr-1 (a.k.a. CELE_T01C1.2)
  Cloning method: Gibson Cloning
Terms and licenses: Academic/Nonprofit Terms; Industry Terms: Not Available to Industry
How to cite: pEY50 was a gift from Oliver Hobert & Eviatar Yemini (Addgene plasmid # 223443 ; http://n2t.net/addgene:223443 ; RRID:Addgene_223443)
